>Addgene plasmid #102979 | pLENTICRISPR sgNFS1 | addgene full sequence | sequence record 205499 | Addgene NGS Result
TCCACTGAGCGTCAGACCCCGTAGAAAAGATCAAAGGATCTTCTTGAGATCCTTTTTTTCTGCGCGTAAT
CTGCTGCTTGCAAACAAAAAAACCACCGCTACCAGCGGTGGTTTGTTTGCCGGATCAAGAGCTACCAACT
CTTTTTCCGAAGGTAACTGGCTTCAGCAGAGCGCAGATACCAAATACTGTTCTTCTAGTGTAGCCGTAGT
TAGGCCACCACTTCAAGAACTCTGTAGCACCGCCTACATACCTCGCTCTGCTAATCCTGTTACCAGTGGC
TGCTGCCAGTGGCGATAAGTCGTGTCTTACCGGGTTGGACTCAAGACGATAGTTACCGGATAAGGCGCAG
CGGTCGGGCTGAACGGGGGGTTCGTGCACACAGCCCAGCTTGGAGCGAACGACCTACACCGAACTGAGAT
ACCTACAGCGTGAGCTATGAGAAAGCGCCACGCTTCCCGAAGGGAGAAAGGCGGACAGGTATCCGGTAAG
CGGCAGGGTCGGAACAGGAGAGCGCACGAGGGAGCTTCCAGGGGGAAACGCCTGGTATCTTTATAGTCCT
GTCGGGTTTCGCCACCTCTGACTTGAGCGTCGATTTTTGTGATGCTCGTCAGGGGGGCGGAGCCTATGGA
AAAACGCCAGCAACGCGGCCTTTTTACGGTTCCTGGCCTTTTGCTGGCCTTTTGCTCACATGTTCTTTCC
TGCGTTATCCCCTGATTCTGTGGATAACCGTATTACCGCCTTTGAGTGAGCTGATACCGCTCGCCGCAGC
CGAACGACCGAGCGCAGCGAGTCAGTGAGCGAGGAAGCGGAAGAGCGCCCAATACGCAAACCGCCTCTCC
CCGCGCGTTGGCCGATTCATTAATGCAGCTGGCACGACAGGTTTCCCGACTGGAAAGCGGGCAGTGAGCG
CAACGCAATTAATGTGAGTTAGCTCACTCATTAGGCACCCCAGGCTTTACACTTTATGCTTCCGGCTCGT
ATGTTGTGTGGAATTGTGAGCGGATAACAATTTCACACAGGAAACAGCTATGACCATGATTACGCCAAGC
GCGCAATTAACCCTCACTAAAGGGAACAAAAGCTGGAGCTGCAAGCTTAATGTAGTCTTATGCAATACTC
TTGTAGTCTTGCAACATGGTAACGATGAGTTAGCAACATGCCTTACAAGGAGAGAAAAAGCACCGTGCAT
GCCGATTGGTGGAAGTAAGGTGGTACGATCGTGCCTTATTAGGAAGGCAACAGACGGGTCTGACATGGAT
TGGACGAACCACTGAATTGCCGCATTGCAGAGATATTGTATTTAAGTGCCTAGCTCGATACATAAACGGG
TCTCTCTGGTTAGACCAGATCTGAGCCTGGGAGCTCTCTGGCTAACTAGGGAACCCACTGCTTAAGCCTC
AATAAAGCTTGCCTTGAGTGCTTCAAGTAGTGTGTGCCCGTCTGTTGTGTGACTCTGGTAACTAGAGATC
CCTCAGACCCTTTTAGTCAGTGTGGAAAATCTCTAGCAGTGGCGCCCGAACAGGGACTTGAAAGCGAAAG
GGAAACCAGAGGAGCTCTCTCGACGCAGGACTCGGCTTGCTGAAGCGCGCACGGCAAGAGGCGAGGGGCG
GCGACTGGTGAGTACGCCAAAAATTTTGACTAGCGGAGGCTAGAAGGAGAGAGATGGGTGCGAGAGCGTC
AGTATTAAGCGGGGGAGAATTAGATCGCGATGGGAAAAAATTCGGTTAAGGCCAGGGGGAAAGAAAAAAT
ATAAATTAAAACATATAGTATGGGCAAGCAGGGAGCTAGAACGATTCGCAGTTAATCCTGGCCTGTTAGA
AACATCAGAAGGCTGTAGACAAATACTGGGACAGCTACAACCATCCCTTCAGACAGGATCAGAAGAACTT
AGATCATTATATAATACAGTAGCAACCCTCTATTGTGTGCATCAAAGGATAGAGATAAAAGACACCAAGG
AAGCTTTAGACAAGATAGAGGAAGAGCAAAACAAAAGTAAGACCACCGCACAGCAAGCGGCCGCTGATCT
TCAGACCTGGAGGAGGAGATATGAGGGACAATTGGAGAAGTGAATTATATAAATATAAAGTAGTAAAAAT
TGAACCATTAGGAGTAGCACCCACCAAGGCAAAGAGAAGAGTGGTGCAGAGAGAAAAAAGAGCAGTGGGA
ATAGGAGCTTTGTTCCTTGGGTTCTTGGGAGCAGCAGGAAGCACTATGGGCGCAGCGTCAATGACGCTGA
CGGTACAGGCCAGACAATTATTGTCTGGTATAGTGCAGCAGCAGAACAATTTGCTGAGGGCTATTGAGGC
GCAACAGCATCTGTTGCAACTCACAGTCTGGGGCATCAAGCAGCTCCAGGCAAGAATCCTGGCTGTGGAA
AGATACCTAAAGGATCAACAGCTCCTGGGGATTTGGGGTTGCTCTGGAAAACTCATTTGCACCACTGCTG
TGCCTTGGAATGCTAGTTGGAGTAATAAATCTCTGGAACAGATTTGGAATCACACGACCTGGATGGAGTG
GGACAGAGAAATTAACAATTACACAAGCTTAATACACTCCTTAATTGAAGAATCGCAAAACCAGCAAGAA
AAGAATGAACAAGAATTATTGGAATTAGATAAATGGGCAAGTTTGTGGAATTGGTTTAACATAACAAATT
GGCTGTGGTATATAAAATTATTCATAATGATAGTAGGAGGCTTGGTAGGTTTAAGAATAGTTTTTGCTGT
ACTTTCTATAGTGAATAGAGTTAGGCAGGGATATTCACCATTATCGTTTCAGACCCACCTCCCAACCCCG
AGGGGACCCAGAGAGGGCCTATTTCCCATGATTCCTTCATATTTGCATATACGATACAAGGCTGTTAGAG
AGATAATTAGAATTAATTTGACTGTAAACACAAAGATATTAGTACAAAATACGTGACGTAGAAAGTAATA
ATTTCTTGGGTAGTTTGCAGTTTTAAAATTATGTTTTAAAATGGACTATCATATGCTTACCGTAACTTGA
AAGTATTTCGATTTCTTGGCTTTATATATCTTGTGGAAAGGACGAAACACCGGCGGATTTGCAGTTCCAG
AAGTTTTAGAGCTAGAAATAGCAAGTTAAAATAAGGCTAGTCCGTTATCAACTTGAAAAAGTGGCACCGA
GTCGGTGCTTTTTTGAATTCTAGATCTTGAGACAAATGGCAGTATTCATCCACAATTTTAAAAGAAAAGG
GGGGATTGGGGGGTACAGTGCAGGGGAAAGAATAGTAGACATAATAGCAACAGACATACAAACTAAAGAA
TTACAAAAACAAATTACAAAAATTCAAAATTTTCGGGTTTATTACAGGGACAGCAGAGATCCACTTTGGC
GCCGGCTCGAGTGGCTCCGGTGCCCGTCAGTGGGCAGAGCGCACATCGCCCACAGTCCCCGAGAAGTTGG
GGGGAGGGGTCGGCAATTGAACCGGTGCCTAGAGAAGGTGGCGCGGGGTAAACTGGGAAAGTGATGTCGT
GTACTGGCTCCGCCTTTTTCCCGAGGGTGGGGGAGAACCGTATATAAGTGCAGTAGTCGCCGTGAACGTT
CTTTTTCGCAACGGGTTTGCCGCCAGAACACAGGTGTCGTGACGCGGGATCCGCCACCATGGATTACAAA
GACGATGACGATAAGATGGCCCCAAAGAAGAAGCGGAAGGTCGGTATCCACGGAGTCCCAGCAGCCGACA
AGAAGTACAGCATCGGCCTGGACATCGGCACCAACTCTGTGGGCTGGGCCGTGATCACCGACGAGTACAA
GGTGCCCAGCAAGAAATTCAAGGTGCTGGGCAACACCGACCGGCACAGCATCAAGAAGAACCTGATCGGA
GCCCTGCTGTTCGACAGCGGCGAAACAGCCGAGGCCACCCGGCTGAAGAGAACCGCCAGAAGAAGATACA
CCAGACGGAAGAACCGGATCTGCTATCTGCAAGAGATCTTCAGCAACGAGATGGCCAAGGTGGACGACAG
CTTCTTCCACAGACTGGAAGAGTCCTTCCTGGTGGAAGAGGATAAGAAGCACGAGCGGCACCCCATCTTC
GGCAACATCGTGGACGAGGTGGCCTACCACGAGAAGTACCCCACCATCTACCACCTGAGAAAGAAACTGG
TGGACAGCACCGACAAGGCCGACCTGCGGCTGATCTATCTGGCCCTGGCCCACATGATCAAGTTCCGGGG
CCACTTCCTGATCGAGGGCGACCTGAACCCCGACAACAGCGACGTGGACAAGCTGTTCATCCAGCTGGTG
CAGACCTACAACCAGCTGTTCGAGGAAAACCCCATCAACGCCAGCGGCGTGGACGCCAAGGCCATCCTGT
CTGCCAGACTGAGCAAGAGCAGACGGCTGGAAAATCTGATCGCCCAGCTGCCCGGCGAGAAGAAGAATGG
CCTGTTCGGAAACCTGATTGCCCTGAGCCTGGGCCTGACCCCCAACTTCAAGAGCAACTTCGACCTGGCC
GAGGATGCCAAACTGCAGCTGAGCAAGGACACCTACGACGACGACCTGGACAACCTGCTGGCCCAGATCG
GCGACCAGTACGCCGACCTGTTTCTGGCCGCCAAGAACCTGTCCGACGCCATCCTGCTGAGCGACATCCT
GAGAGTGAACACCGAGATCACCAAGGCCCCCCTGAGCGCCTCTATGATCAAGAGATACGACGAGCACCAC
CAGGACCTGACCCTGCTGAAAGCTCTCGTGCGGCAGCAGCTGCCTGAGAAGTACAAAGAGATTTTCTTCG
ACCAGAGCAAGAACGGCTACGCCGGCTACATTGACGGCGGAGCCAGCCAGGAAGAGTTCTACAAGTTCAT
CAAGCCCATCCTGGAAAAGATGGACGGCACCGAGGAACTGCTCGTGAAGCTGAACAGAGAGGACCTGCTG
CGGAAGCAGCGGACCTTCGACAACGGCAGCATCCCCCACCAGATCCACCTGGGAGAGCTGCACGCCATTC
TGCGGCGGCAGGAAGATTTTTACCCATTCCTGAAGGACAACCGGGAAAAGATCGAGAAGATCCTGACCTT
CCGCATCCCCTACTACGTGGGCCCTCTGGCCAGGGGAAACAGCAGATTCGCCTGGATGACCAGAAAGAGC
GAGGAAACCATCACCCCCTGGAACTTCGAGGAAGTGGTGGACAAGGGCGCTTCCGCCCAGAGCTTCATCG
AGCGGATGACCAACTTCGATAAGAACCTGCCCAACGAGAAGGTGCTGCCCAAGCACAGCCTGCTGTACGA
GTACTTCACCGTGTATAACGAGCTGACCAAAGTGAAATACGTGACCGAGGGAATGAGAAAGCCCGCCTTC
CTGAGCGGCGAGCAGAAAAAGGCCATCGTGGACCTGCTGTTCAAGACCAACCGGAAAGTGACCGTGAAGC
AGCTGAAAGAGGACTACTTCAAGAAAATCGAGTGCTTCGACTCCGTGGAAATCTCCGGCGTGGAAGATCG
GTTCAACGCCTCCCTGGGCACATACCACGATCTGCTGAAAATTATCAAGGACAAGGACTTCCTGGACAAT
GAGGAAAACGAGGACATTCTGGAAGATATCGTGCTGACCCTGACACTGTTTGAGGACAGAGAGATGATCG
AGGAACGGCTGAAAACCTATGCCCACCTGTTCGACGACAAAGTGATGAAGCAGCTGAAGCGGCGGAGATA
CACCGGCTGGGGCAGGCTGAGCCGGAAGCTGATCAACGGCATCCGGGACAAGCAGTCCGGCAAGACAATC
CTGGATTTCCTGAAGTCCGACGGCTTCGCCAACAGAAACTTCATGCAGCTGATCCACGACGACAGCCTGA
CCTTTAAAGAGGACATCCAGAAAGCCCAGGTGTCCGGCCAGGGCGATAGCCTGCACGAGCACATTGCCAA
TCTGGCCGGCAGCCCCGCCATTAAGAAGGGCATCCTGCAGACAGTGAAGGTGGTGGACGAGCTCGTGAAA
GTGATGGGCCGGCACAAGCCCGAGAACATCGTGATCGAAATGGCCAGAGAGAACCAGACCACCCAGAAGG
GACAGAAGAACAGCCGCGAGAGAATGAAGCGGATCGAAGAGGGCATCAAAGAGCTGGGCAGCCAGATCCT
GAAAGAACACCCCGTGGAAAACACCCAGCTGCAGAACGAGAAGCTGTACCTGTACTACCTGCAGAATGGG
CGGGATATGTACGTGGACCAGGAACTGGACATCAACCGGCTGTCCGACTACGATGTGGACCATATCGTGC
CTCAGAGCTTTCTGAAGGACGACTCCATCGACAACAAGGTGCTGACCAGAAGCGACAAGAACCGGGGCAA
GAGCGACAACGTGCCCTCCGAAGAGGTCGTGAAGAAGATGAAGAACTACTGGCGGCAGCTGCTGAACGCC
AAGCTGATTACCCAGAGAAAGTTCGACAATCTGACCAAGGCCGAGAGAGGCGGCCTGAGCGAACTGGATA
AGGCCGGCTTCATCAAGAGACAGCTGGTGGAAACCCGGCAGATCACAAAGCACGTGGCACAGATCCTGGA
CTCCCGGATGAACACTAAGTACGACGAGAATGACAAGCTGATCCGGGAAGTGAAAGTGATCACCCTGAAG
TCCAAGCTGGTGTCCGATTTCCGGAAGGATTTCCAGTTTTACAAAGTGCGCGAGATCAACAACTACCACC
ACGCCCACGACGCCTACCTGAACGCCGTCGTGGGAACCGCCCTGATCAAAAAGTACCCTAAGCTGGAAAG
CGAGTTCGTGTACGGCGACTACAAGGTGTACGACGTGCGGAAGATGATCGCCAAGAGCGAGCAGGAAATC
GGCAAGGCTACCGCCAAGTACTTCTTCTACAGCAACATCATGAACTTTTTCAAGACCGAGATTACCCTGG
CCAACGGCGAGATCCGGAAGCGGCCTCTGATCGAGACAAACGGCGAAACCGGGGAGATCGTGTGGGATAA
GGGCCGGGATTTTGCCACCGTGCGGAAAGTGCTGAGCATGCCCCAAGTGAATATCGTGAAAAAGACCGAG
GTGCAGACAGGCGGCTTCAGCAAAGAGTCTATCCTGCCCAAGAGGAACAGCGATAAGCTGATCGCCAGAA
AGAAGGACTGGGACCCTAAGAAGTACGGCGGCTTCGACAGCCCCACCGTGGCCTATTCTGTGCTGGTGGT
GGCCAAAGTGGAAAAGGGCAAGTCCAAGAAACTGAAGAGTGTGAAAGAGCTGCTGGGGATCACCATCATG
GAAAGAAGCAGCTTCGAGAAGAATCCCATCGACTTTCTGGAAGCCAAGGGCTACAAAGAAGTGAAAAAGG
ACCTGATCATCAAGCTGCCTAAGTACTCCCTGTTCGAGCTGGAAAACGGCCGGAAGAGAATGCTGGCCTC
TGCCGGCGAACTGCAGAAGGGAAACGAACTGGCCCTGCCCTCCAAATATGTGAACTTCCTGTACCTGGCC
AGCCACTATGAGAAGCTGAAGGGCTCCCCCGAGGATAATGAGCAGAAACAGCTGTTTGTGGAACAGCACA
AGCACTACCTGGACGAGATCATCGAGCAGATCAGCGAGTTCTCCAAGAGAGTGATCCTGGCCGACGCTAA
TCTGGACAAAGTGCTGTCCGCCTACAACAAGCACCGGGATAAGCCCATCAGAGAGCAGGCCGAGAATATC
ATCCACCTGTTTACCCTGACCAATCTGGGAGCCCCTGCCGCCTTCAAGTACTTTGACACCACCATCGACC
GGAAGAGGTACACCAGCACCAAAGAGGTGCTGGACGCCACCCTGATCCACCAGAGCATCACCGGCCTGTA
CGAGACACGGATCGACCTGTCTCAGCTGGGAGGCGACAAGCGTCCTGCTGCTACTAAGAAAGCTGGTCAA
GCTAAGAAAAAGAAAGCTAGCGGCAGCGGCGCCACCAACTTCAGCCTGCTGAAGCAGGCCGGCGACGTGG
AGGAGAACCCCGGCCCCATGACCGAGTACAAGCCCACGGTGCGCCTCGCCACCCGCGACGACGTCCCCAG
GGCCGTACGCACCCTCGCCGCCGCGTTCGCCGACTACCCCGCCACGCGCCACACCGTCGATCCGGACCGC
CACATCGAGCGGGTCACCGAGCTGCAAGAACTCTTCCTCACGCGCGTCGGGCTCGACATCGGCAAGGTGT
GGGTCGCGGACGACGGCGCCGCGGTGGCGGTCTGGACCACGCCGGAGAGCGTCGAAGCGGGGGCGGTGTT
CGCCGAGATCGGCCCGCGCATGGCCGAGTTGAGCGGTTCCCGGCTGGCCGCGCAGCAACAGATGGAAGGC
CTCCTGGCGCCGCACCGGCCCAAGGAGCCCGCGTGGTTCCTGGCCACCGTCGGAGTCTCGCCCGACCACC
AGGGCAAGGGTCTGGGCAGCGCCGTCGTGCTCCCCGGAGTGGAGGCGGCCGAGCGCGCCGGGGTGCCCGC
CTTCCTGGAGACCTCCGCGCCCCGCAACCTCCCCTTCTACGAGCGGCTCGGCTTCACCGTCACCGCCGAC
GTCGAGGTGCCCGAAGGACCGCGCACCTGGTGCATGACCCGCAAGCCCGGTGCCTGAACGCGTTAAGTCG
ACAATCAACCTCTGGATTACAAAATTTGTGAAAGATTGACTGGTATTCTTAACTATGTTGCTCCTTTTAC
GCTATGTGGATACGCTGCTTTAATGCCTTTGTATCATGCTATTGCTTCCCGTATGGCTTTCATTTTCTCC
TCCTTGTATAAATCCTGGTTGCTGTCTCTTTATGAGGAGTTGTGGCCCGTTGTCAGGCAACGTGGCGTGG
TGTGCACTGTGTTTGCTGACGCAACCCCCACTGGTTGGGGCATTGCCACCACCTGTCAGCTCCTTTCCGG
GACTTTCGCTTTCCCCCTCCCTATTGCCACGGCGGAACTCATCGCCGCCTGCCTTGCCCGCTGCTGGACA
GGGGCTCGGCTGTTGGGCACTGACAATTCCGTGGTGTTGTCGGGGAAATCATCGTCCTTTCCTTGGCTGC
TCGCCTGTGTTGCCACCTGGATTCTGCGCGGGACGTCCTTCTGCTACGTCCCTTCGGCCCTCAATCCAGC
GGACCTTCCTTCCCGCGGCCTGCTGCCGGCTCTGCGGCCTCTTCCGCGTCTTCGCCTTCGCCCTCAGACG
AGTCGGATCTCCCTTTGGGCCGCCTCCCCGCGTCGACTTTAAGACCAATGACTTACAAGGCAGCTGTAGA
TCTTAGCCACTTTTTAAAAGAAAAGGGGGGACTGGAAGGGCTAATTCACTCCCAACGAAGACAAGATCTG
CTTTTTGCTTGTACTGGGTCTCTCTGGTTAGACCAGATCTGAGCCTGGGAGCTCTCTGGCTAACTAGGGA
ACCCACTGCTTAAGCCTCAATAAAGCTTGCCTTGAGTGCTTCAAGTAGTGTGTGCCCGTCTGTTGTGTGA
CTCTGGTAACTAGAGATCCCTCAGACCCTTTTAGTCAGTGTGGAAAATCTCTAGCAGTACGTATAGTAGT
TCATGTCATCTTATTATTCAGTATTTATAACTTGCAAAGAAATGAATATCAGAGAGTGAGAGGAACTTGT
TTATTGCAGCTTATAATGGTTACAAATAAAGCAATAGCATCACAAATTTCACAAATAAAGCATTTTTTTC
ACTGCATTCTAGTTGTGGTTTGTCCAAACTCATCAATGTATCTTATCATGTCTGGCTCTAGCTATCCCGC
CCCTAACTCCGCCCATCCCGCCCCTAACTCCGCCCAGTTCCGCCCATTCTCCGCCCCATGGCTGACTAAT
TTTTTTTATTTATGCAGAGGCCGAGGCCGCCTCGGCCTCTGAGCTATTCCAGAAGTAGTGAGGAGGCTTT
TTTGGAGGCCTAGGGACGTACCCAATTCGCCCTATAGTGAGTCGTATTACGCGCGCTCACTGGCCGTCGT
TTTACAACGTCGTGACTGGGAAAACCCTGGCGTTACCCAACTTAATCGCCTTGCAGCACATCCCCCTTTC
GCCAGCTGGCGTAATAGCGAAGAGGCCCGCACCGATCGCCCTTCCCAACAGTTGCGCAGCCTGAATGGCG
AATGGG
[124 nt withheld, positions 10017-10140]
C
[91 nt withheld, positions 10142-10232]
A
[49 nt withheld, positions 10234-10282]
CCTTTGACGTTGGAGTCCACGTTCTTT
[37 nt withheld, positions 10310-10346]
ACCCTATCTCGGTCTATTCTTTTGATTTATAAGGGATTTTGCCGATTTCGGCCTATTGGTTAAAAAATGA
GCTGATTTAACAAAAATTTAACGCGAATTTTAACAAAATATTAACGCTTACAATTTAGGTGGCACTTTTC
GGGGAAATGTGCGCGGAACCCCTATTTGTTTATTTTTCTAAATACATTCAAATATGTATCCGCTCATGAG
ACAATAACCCTGATAAATGCTTCAATAATATTGAAAAAGGAAGAGTATGAGTATTCAACATTTCCGTGTC
GCCCTTATTCCCTTTTTTGCGGCATTTTGCCTTCCTGTTTTTGCTCACCCAGAAACGCTGGTGAAAGTAA
AAGATGCTGAAGATCAGTTGGGTGCACGAGTGGGTTACATCGAACTGGATCTCAACAGCGGTAAGATCCT
TGAGAGTTTTCGCCCCGAAGAACGTTTTCCAATGATGAGCACTTTTAAAGTTCTGCTATGTGGCGCGGTA
TTATCCCGTATTGACGCCGGGCAAGAGCAACTCGGTCGCCGCATACACTATTCTCAGAATGACTTGGTTG
AGTACTCACCAGTCACAGAAAAGCATCTTACGGATGGCATGACAGTAAGAGAATTATGCAGTGCTGCCAT
AACCATGAGTGATAACACTGCGGCCAACTTACTTCTGACAACGATCGGAGGACCGAAGGAGCTAACCGCT
TTTTTGCACAACATGGGGGATCATGTAACTCGCCTTGATCGTTGGGAACCGGAGCTGAATGAAGCCATAC
CAAACGACGAGCGTGACACCACGATGCCTGTAGCAATGGCAACAACGTTGCGCAAACTATTAACTGGCGA
ACTACTTACTCTAGCTTCCCGGCAACAATTAATAGACTGGATGGAGGCGGATAAAGTTGCAGGACCACTT
CTGCGCTCGGCCCTTCCGGCTGGCTGGTTTATTGCTGATAAATCTGGAGCCGGTGAGCGTGGGTCTCGCG
GTATCATTGCAGCACTGGGGCCAGATGGTAAGCCCTCCCGTATCGTAGTTATCTACACGACGGGGAGTCA
GGCAACTATGGATGAACGAAATAGACAGATCGCTGAGATAGGTGCCTCACTGATTAAGCATTGGTAACTG
TCAGACCAAGTTTACTCATATATACTTTAGATTGATTTAAAACTTCATTTTTAATTTAAAAGGATCTAGG
TGAAGATCCTTTTTGATAATCTCATGACCAAAATCCCTTAACGTGAGTTTTCGT
Features (pLannotate 1.2.2; 29 found; start..end, strand, type, name):
     44..632     +  rep_origin     ori: high-copy-number ColE1/pMB1/pBR322/pUC origin of replication
    815..907     +  CDS            lacI (fragment): lac repressor; lacI; The lac repressor binds to the lac operator to inhibit transcription in E. coli. This inhibition can be relieved by adding lactose or isopropyl-β-D-thiogalactopyranoside (IPTG).
    920..941     +  protein_bind   CAP binding site: CAP binding activates transcription in the presence of cAMP. E. coli catabolite activator protein
    956..986     +  promoter       lac promoter: promoter for the E. coli lac operon
    990..1012    +  protein_bind   lac operator (fragment): The lac repressor binds to the lac operator to inhibit transcription in E. coli. This inhibition can be relieved by adding lactose or isopropyl-β-D-thiogalactopyranoside (IPTG). lac repressor encoded by lacI
   1055..1073    +  promoter       T3 promoter: promoter for bacteriophage T3 RNA polymerase
   1101..1327    +  promoter       RSV promoter: Rous sarcoma virus enhancer/promoter
   1328..1508    +  LTR            5' LTR (truncated): truncated 5' long terminal repeat (LTR) from HIV-1
   1555..1680    +  misc_feature   HIV-1 Ψ: packaging signal of human immunodeficiency virus type 1
   1664..2027    +  CDS            HIV-1 gag (fragment): gag protein from human immunodeficiency virus 1; gag
   2173..2406    +  misc_feature   RRE: The Rev response element (RRE) of HIV-1 allows for Rev-dependent mRNA export from the nucleus to the cytoplasm.
   2783..2809    +  CDS            Rev (fragment): human immunodeficiency virus 1 (HIV-1) Rev protein; rev; enhances nuclear export of unspliced and incompletely spliced viral mRNAs
   2813..3053    +  promoter       U6 promoter: RNA polymerase III promoter for human U6 snRNA
   3083..3158    +  misc_RNA       gRNA scaffold: guide RNA scaffold for the Streptococcus pyogenes CRISPR/Cas9 system
   3206..3323    +  misc_feature   cPPT/CTS: central polypurine tract and central termination sequence of HIV-1
   3392..3603    +  promoter       EF-1α core promoter: core promoter for human elongation factor EF-1α
   3707..5308    +  CDS            Cas9(N): N-terminal portion of Streptococcus pyogenes Cas9 (Zetsche et al., 2015)
   5309..7807    +  CDS            Cas9(C): C-terminal portion of Streptococcus pyogenes Cas9 (Zetsche et al., 2015)
   7928..8527    +  CDS            PuroR (fragment): puromycin N-acetyltransferase; pac from Streptomyces; confers resistance to puromycin
   8543..9131    +  misc_feature   WPRE: woodchuck hepatitis virus posttranscriptional regulatory element
   9182..9201    +  misc_feature   cPPT/CTS (fragment): central polypurine tract and central termination sequence of HIV-1
   9203..9436    +  LTR            3' LTR (ΔU3): self-inactivating 3' long terminal repeat (LTR) from HIV-1
   9514..9635    +  polyA_signal   SV40 poly(A) signal: SV40 polyadenylation signal
   9675..9810    +  rep_origin     SV40 ori: SV40 origin of replication
   9831..9849    -  promoter       T7 promoter: promoter for bacteriophage T7 RNA polymerase
   9857..10012   +  CDS            lacZα (fragment): LacZα fragment of β-galactosidase; lacZ fragment
  10017..10445   +  rep_origin     f1 ori (sequence partly withheld): f1 bacteriophage origin of replication; arrow indicates direction of (+) strand synthesis
  10498..10602   +  promoter       AmpR promoter: bla
  10603..11463   +  CDS            AmpR: β-lactamase; bla; confers resistance to ampicillin, carbenicillin, and related antibiotics
