[The description below was written by a language model from this plasmid's Addgene catalogue record and pLannotate feature annotations shown in this document.]
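Description:
pLENTICRISPR sgNFS1 is an all-in-one lentiviral CRISPR plasmid built on the pLENTICRISPR backbone. It is designed to deliver both Streptococcus pyogenes Cas9 and a single guide RNA against the human NFS1 gene, which encodes a cysteine desulfurase, in order to cut the NFS1 genomic locus. In bacteria it is maintained through a high-copy ColE1/pUC-type origin and selected with ampicillin via the AmpR (β-lactamase) cassette. An f1 origin, an SV40 origin and residual lac/lacZα, T3 and T7 elements are carried over from the cloning backbone.

The viral portion follows a third-generation, self-inactivating layout. An RSV promoter drives a truncated HIV-1 5' LTR, followed by the Ψ packaging signal with a gag fragment, the RRE for Rev-dependent nuclear export, a cPPT/CTS element, and a ΔU3 3' LTR with a downstream SV40 polyadenylation signal. Between the LTRs sit two expression units. A human U6 RNA polymerase III promoter transcribes the NFS1-targeting spacer fused to the S. pyogenes gRNA scaffold. An EF-1α core promoter drives the Cas9 coding sequence, which the annotation software lists as adjoining N- and C-terminal portions that together form one contiguous open reading frame. Cas9 is followed by a puromycin N-acetyltransferase sequence and a WPRE to enhance transcript expression. The feature table does not annotate the linker between Cas9 and PuroR, so how the two are co-expressed is not stated in the record.

After packaging and transduction, puromycin selects mammalian cells carrying the integrated cassette. The construct is used to disrupt NFS1 in human cells, and the associated publication concerns NFS1 in lung tumours and protection from ferroptosis.
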