Addgene plasmid #102979: pLENTICRISPR sgNFS1
Purpose: Cutting NFS1 genomic locus
Depositing lab: Richard Possemato. Depositing organization: NYU Grossman School of Medicine. Publication: NFS1 undergoes positive selection in lung tumours and protects cells from ferroptosis. Alvarez SW, Sviderskiy VO, Terzi EM, Papagiannakopoulos T, Moreira AL, Adams S, Sabatini DM, Birsoy K, Possemato R. Nature. 2017 Nov 22. doi: 10.1038/nature24637. PubMed 29168506.
Backbone
  Vector backbone: pLENTICRISPR
  Backbone manufacturer: Feng Zhang
  Vector type: Lentiviral, CRISPR
  Selectable markers: Puromycin
Growth in bacteria
  Bacterial resistance: Ampicillin, 100 μg/mL
  Growth temperature: 37°C
  Growth strain: NEB Stable
  Copy number: High Copy
Gene/Insert
  Gene/Insert name: sgNFS1
  gRNA/shRNA sequence: GGCGGATTTGCAGTTCCAGAA
  Species: H. sapiens (human)
  GenBank ID: NM_021100
  Entrez Gene: NFS1 (a.k.a. COXPD52, HUSSY-08, IscS, NIFS)
Terms and licenses: Academic/Nonprofit Terms; Industry Terms: Not Available to Industry
How to cite: pLENTICRISPR sgNFS1 was a gift from Richard Possemato (Addgene plasmid # 102979 ; http://n2t.net/addgene:102979 ; RRID:Addgene_102979)
